>Addgene plasmid #79196 | pAB060c | depositor full sequence | sequence record 148317 | Full Sequence
TCAGATCCTTCCGTATTTAGCCAGTATGTTCTCTAGTGTGGTTCGTTGTTTTTGCGTGAGCCATGAGAAC
GAACCATTGAGATCATGCTTACTTTGCATGTCACTCAAAAATTTTGCCTCAAAACTGGTGAGCTGAATTT
TTGCAGTTAAAGCATCGTGTAGTGTTTTTCTTAGTCCGTTACGTAGGTAGGAATCTGATGTAATGGTTGT
TGGTATTTTGTCACCATTCATTTTTATCTGGTTGTTCTCAAGTTCGGTTACGAGATCCATTTGTCTATCT
AGTTCAACTTGGAAAATCAACGTATCAGTCGGGCGGCCTCGCTTATCAACCACCAATTTCATATTGCTGT
AAGTGTTTAAATCTTTACTTATTGGTTTCAAAACCCATTGGTTAAGCCTTTTAAACTCATGGTAGTTATT
TTCAAGCATTAACATGAACTTAAATTCATCAAGGCTAATCTCTATATTTGCCTTGTGAGTTTTCTTTTGT
GTTAGTTCTTTTAATAACCACTCATAAATCCTCATAGAGTATTTGTTTTCAAAAGACTTAACATGTTCCA
GATTATATTTTATGAATTTTTTTAACTGGAAAAGATAAGGCAATATCTCTTCACTAAAAACTAATTCTAA
TTTTTCGCTTGAGAACTTGGCATAGTTTGTCCACTGGAAAATCTCAAAGCCTTTAACCAAAGGATTCCTG
ATTTCCACAGTTCTCGTCATCAGCTCTCTGGTTGCTTTAGCTAATACACCATAAGCATTTTCCCTACTGA
TGTTCATCATCTGAGCGTATTGGTTATAAGTGAACGATACCGTCCGTTCTTTCCTTGTAGGGTTTTCAAT
CGTGGGGTTGAGTAGTGCCACACAGCATAAAATTAGCTTGGTTTCATGCTCCGTTAAGTCATAGCGACTA
ATCGCTAGTTCATTTGCTTTGAAAACAACTAATTCAGACATACATCTCAATTGGTCTAGGTGATTTTAAT
CACTATACCAATTGAGATGGGCTAGTCAATGATAATTACTAGTCCTTTTCCTTTGAGTTGTGGGTATCTG
TAAATTCTGCTAGACCTTTGCTGGAAAACTTGTAAATTCTGCTAGACCCTCTGTAAATTCCGCTAGACCT
TTGTGTGTTTTTTTTGTTTATATTCAAGTGGTTATAATTTATAGAATAAAGAAAGAATAAAAAAAGATAA
AAAGAATAGATCCCAGCCCTGTGTATAACTCACTACTTTAGTCAGTTCCGCAGTATTACAAAAGGATGTC
GCAAACGCTGTTTGCTCCTCTACAAAACAGACCTTAAAACCCTAAAGGCTTAAGTAGCACCCTCGCAAGC
TCGGGCAAATCGCTGAATATTCCTTTTGTCTCCGACCATCAGGCACCTGAGTCGCTGTCTTTTTCGTGAC
ATTCAGTTCGCTGCGCTCACGGCTCTGGCAGTGAATGGGGGTAAATGGCACTACAGGCGCCTTTTATGGA
TTCATGCAAGGAAACTACCCATAATACAAGAAAAGCCCGTCACGGGCTTCTCAGGGCGTTTTATGGCGGG
TCTGCTATGTGGTGCTATCTGACTTTTTGCTGTTCAGCAGTTCCTGCCCTCTGATTTTCCAGTCTGACCA
CTTCGGATTATCCCGTGACAGGTCATTCAGACTGGCTAATGCACCCAGTAAGGCAGCGGTATCATCAACA
GGCTTACCCGTCTTACTGTCAAGAGGACATCCGGTCAAATAAAACGAAAGGCTCAGTCGAAAGACTGGGC
CTTTCGTTTTGCTGAGGAGACTTAGGGACCCTACAACACGCACGGTGTTACATTAGGCACCCCGGGCTTT
ACACTTTATGCTTCCGGCTCGTATGTTGTGTCGACCGACCTGCAGGTGCAGTAAGGAGGAAAAAAAAATG
AAATTTGGAAACTTTTTGCTTACATACCAACCTCCCCAATTTTCCCAAACAGAGGTAATGAAACGTTTGG
TTAAATTAGGTCGCATCTCTGAGGAGTGTGGTTTTGATACCGTATGGTTACTGGAGCATCATTTCACGGA
GTTTGGTTTGCTTGGTAACCCTTATGTCGCTGCTGCATATTTACTTGGCGCGACTAAAAAATTGAATGTA
GGAACTGCCGCTATTGTTCTTCCCACAGCCCATCCAGTACGCCAACTTGAAGATGTGAATTTATTGGATC
AAATGTCAAAAGGACGATTTCGGTTTGGTATTTGCCGAGGGCTTTACAACAAGGACTTTCGCGTATTCGG
CACAGATATGAATAACAGTCGCGCCTTAGCGGAATGCTGGTACGGGCTGATAAAGAATGGCATGACAGAG
GGATATATGGAAGCTGATAATGAACATATCAAGTTCCATAAGGTAAAAGTAAACCCCGCGGCGTATAGCA
GAGGTGGCGCACCGGTTTATGTGGTGGCTGAATCAGCTTCGACGACTGAGTGGGCTGCTCAATTTGGCCT
ACCGATGATATTAAGTTGGATTATAAATACTAACGAAAAGAAAGCACAACTTGAGCTTTATAATGAAGTG
GCTCAAGAATATGGGCACGATATTCATAATATCGACCATTGCTTATCATATATAACATCTGTAGATCATG
ACTCAATTAAAGCGAAAGAGATTTGCCGGAAATTTCTGGGGCATTGGTATGATTCTTATGTGAATGCTAC
GACTATTTTTGATGATTCAGACCAAACAAGAGGTTATGATTTCAATAAAGGGCAGTGGCGTGACTTTGTA
TTAAAAGGACATAAAGATACTAATCGCCGTATTGATTACAGTTACGAAATCAATCCCGTGGGAACGCCGC
AGGAATGTATTGACATAATTCAAAAAGACATTGATGCTACAGGAATATCAAATATTTGTTGTGGATTTGA
AGCTAATGGAACAGTAGACGAAATTATTGCTTCCATGAAGCTCTTCCAGTCTGATGTCATGCCATTTCTT
AAAGAAAAACAACGTTCGCTATTATATTATGGCGGTGGCGGTAGCGGCGGTGGCGGTAGCGGCGGTGGCG
GTAGCGGCGGTGGCGGTAGCAAATTTGGATTGTTCTTCCTTAACTTCATCAATTCAACAACTGTTCAAGA
ACAGAGTATAGTTCGCATGCAGGAAATAACGGAGTATGTTGATAAGTTGAATTTTGAACAGATTTTAGTG
TATGAAAATCATTTTTCAGATAATGGTGTTGTCGGCGCTCCTCTGACTGTTTCTGGTTTTCTGCTCGGTT
TAACAGAGAAAATTAAAATTGGTTCATTAAATCACATCATTACAACTCATCATCCTGTCCGCATAGCGGA
GGAAGCTTGCTTATTGGATCAGTTAAGTGAAGGGAGATTTATTTTAGGGTTTAGTGATTGCGAAAAAAAA
GATGAAATGCATTTTTTTAATCGCCCGGTTGAATATCAACAGCAACTATTTGAAGAGTGTTATGAAATCA
TTAACGATGCTTTAACAACAGGCTATTGTAATCCAGATAACGATTTTTATAGCTTCCCTAAAATATCTGT
AAATCCCCATGCTTATACGCCAGGCGGACCTCGGAAATATGTAACAGCAACCAGTCATCATATTGTTGAG
TGGGCGGCCAAAAAAGGTATTCCTCTCATCTTTAAGTGGGATGATTCTAATGATGTTAGATATGAATATG
CTGAAAGATATAAAGCCGTTGCGGATAAATATGACGTTGACCTATCAGAGATAGACCATCAGTTAATGAT
ATTAGTTAACTATAACGAAGATAGTAATAAAGCTAAACAAGAGACGCGTGCATTTATTAGTGATTATGTT
CTTGAAATGCACCCTAATGAAAATTTCGAAAATAAACTTGAAGAAATAATTGCAGAAAACGCTGTCGGAA
ATTATACGGAGTGTATAACTGCGGCTAAGTTGGCAATTGAAAAGTGTGGTGCGAAAAGTGTATTGCTGTC
CTTTGAACCAATGAATGATTTGATGAGCCAAAAAAATGTAATCAATATTGTTGATGATAATATTAAGAAG
TACCACACGGAATATACCTAAACGGAGCCAATGTACGCAAAAAACCCCGCTTCAGCGGGGTTTTTTCGCC
AAAAAAAACCCCGCCCTGTCAGGGGCGGGGTTTTTTTTTAGGGCCCTACTGACTGTTAGCGTTTCGGCGC
CGGATAATGCAGCGTGGTGATCAGACCATCCGCAACCGTGCTATGGTGATGCACCAGTTCTGCCAGGGTA
TTGAAGCGAGATTCACTAGAAACGTACAGTTTGCCATCGCTGGCGGTGTTGATACGGTAGTGATACACGC
GACCTTCATAACGCAGAGAAATGCTGCGCTGGCCCGGGCTACTTTCACTTTCACGAACCAGAAAAGAACC
ATTAATGCCAGAGCTCAGCAGGTATTCGGCCGCGTTACGGCTCACAGGGCCATGATACCAGCTGTGTTTT
TCCAGACTCTTGTCATCGTCGTCCTTGTAGTCCCCAAACGTCTCTTCAGGCCACTGACTAGCGATAACTT
TCCCCACAACGGAACAACTCTCATTGCATGGGATCATTGGGTACTGTGGGTTTAGTGGTTGTAAAAACAC
CTGACCGCTATCCCTGATCAGTTTCTTGAAGGTAAACTCATCACCCCCAAGTCTGGCTATGCAGAAATCA
CCTGGCTCAACAGCCTGCTCAGGGTCAACGAGAATTAACATTCCGTCAGGAAAGCTTGGCTTGGAGCCTG
TTGGTGCGGTCATGGAATTACCTTCAACCTCAAGCCAGAATGCAGAATCACTGGCTTTTTTGGTTGTGCT
TACCCATCTCTCCGCATCACCTTTGGTAAAGGTTCTAAGCTCAGGTGAGAACATCCCTGCCTGAACATGA
GAAAAAACAGGGTACTCATACTCACTTCTAAGTGACGGCTGCAT
[261 nt withheld, positions 4875-5135]
TTTCTTTTTTGTGCTCATTTTTTTTTCCTCCTTACTCTAGTAAAAGTTAAACAAAATTATTTGTAGAGGG
AAACCGTTGTGGTCTCCCTGAATATAGATACCGAGCCTTATGCATGCCCGTAAAGTTATCCAGCAACCAC
TCATAGACCTAGGGCAGCAGATAGGGACGACGTGGTGTTAGCTGTGCTCTAGAATCCTCAGCGAGTTTGT
AGAAACGCAAAAAGGCCATCCGTCAGGATGGCCTTCTGCTTAATTTGATGCCTGGCAGTTTATGGCGGGC
GTCCTGCCCGCCACCCTCCGGGCCGTTGCTTCGCAACGTTCAAATCCGCTCCCGGCGGATTTGTCCTACT
CAGGAGAGCGTTCACCGACAAACAACAGATAAAACGAAAGGCCCAGTCTTTCGACTGAGCCTTTCGTTTT
ATTTGATGCCTGGCAGTTCCCTACTCTCGCATGGGGAGACCCCACACTACCATCGGCGCTACGGCGTTTC
ACTTCTGAGTTCGGCATGGGGTCAGGTGGGACCACCGCGCTACTGCCGCCAGGCAAATTCTGTTTTATCA
GACCGCTTCTGCGTTCTGATTTAATCTGTATCAGGCTGAAAATCTTCTCTCATCCGCCAAAACAGCCATG
CCCATGGCGTTTACCAATGCTTAATCAGTGAGGCACCTATCTCAGCGATCTGTCTATTTCGTTCATCCAT
AGTTGCCTGACTCCCCGTCGTGTAGATAACTACGATACGGGAGGGCTTACCATCTGGCCCCAGTGCTGCA
ATGATACCGCGAGACCCACGCTCACCGGCTCCAGATTTATCAGCAATAAACCAGCCAGCCGGAAGGGCCG
AGCGCAGAAGTGGTCCTGCAACTTTATCCGCCTCCATCCAGTCTATTAATTGTTGCCGGGAAGCTAGAGT
AAGTAGTTCGCCAGTTAATAGTTTGCGCAACGTTGTTGCCATTGCTACAGGCATCGTGGTGTCACGCTCG
TCGTTTGGTATGGCTTCATTCAGCTCCGGTTCCCAACGATCAAGGCGAGTTACATGATCCCCCATGTTGT
GCAAAAAAGCGGTTAGCTCCTTCGGTCCTCCGATCGTTGTCAGAAGTAAGTTGGCCGCAGTGTTATCACT
CATGGTTATGGCAGCACTGCATAATTCTCTTACTGTCATGCCATCCGTAAGATGCTTTTCTGTGACTGGT
GAGTACTCAACCAAGTCATTCTGAGAATAGTGTATGCGGCGACCGAGTTGCTCTTGCCCGGCGTCAATAC
GGGATAATACCGCGCCACATAGCAGAACTTTAAAAGTGCTCATCATTGGAAAACGTTCTTCGGGGCGAAA
ACTCTCAAGGATCTTACCGCTGTTGAGATCCAGTTCGATGTAACCCACTCGTGCACCCAACTGATCTTCA
GCATCTTTTACTTTCACCAGCGTTTCTGGGTGAGCAAAAACAGGAAGGCAAAATGCCGCAAAAAAGGGAA
TAAGGGCGACACGGAAATGTTGAATACTCATACTCTTCCTTTTTCAATATTATTGAAGCATTTATCAGGG
TTATTGTCTCATGAGCGGATACATATTTGAATGTATTTAGAAAAATAAACAAATAGGGGTTCCGCGCACA
TTTCCCCGAAAAGTGCCACCTGACGTCTAAGAAACCATTATTATCATGACATTAACCTATAAAAATAGGC
GTATCACGAGGCCCTTAGGCCAAATAGGCCGT
Features (pLannotate 1.2.2; 14 found; start..end, strand, type, name):
      1..951     -  CDS            Rep101: RepA protein needed for replication with the pSC101 origin; rep101
    999..1221    -  rep_origin     pSC101 ori: low-copy replication origin that requires the Rep101 protein
   1716..1760    +  terminator     rrnB T1 terminator: transcription terminator T1 from the E. coli rrnB gene
   1818..1848    +  promoter       lac promoter: promoter for the E. coli lac operon
   1888..2967    +  CDS            luxA: LUXA1_PHOLU - Experimental evidence at protein level: Swiss-Prot protein existence level 1. Light-emitting reaction in luminous bacteria. From Photorhabdus luminescens (Xenorhabdus luminescens).
   3031..4011    +  CDS            LuxB: LuxB luciferase subunit; luxB; from the Photorhabdus luminescens bioluminescence operon
   4119..4418    -  CDS            ABL (fragment): ABL_FSVHY - Experimental evidence at transcript level: Swiss-Prot protein existence level 2. From Feline sarcoma virus (strain Hardy-Zuckerman 2).
   4419..4439    -  CDS            FLAG (fragment): FLAG® epitope tag, followed by an enterokinase cleavage site
   4443..5153    -  CDS            cI (sequence partly withheld): RPC1_LAMBD - Experimental evidence at protein level: Swiss-Prot protein existence level 1. Acts as a transcriptional repressor that allows virus to establish and maintain latency. Prevents both the viral DNA replication and the exit programs. Clamps the two operator OL (operator left made of OL1, OL2 and OL3 sites) and OR (operator right made of OR1, OR2 and OR3 sites) together by binding to them and arranging the intervening DNA in a loop. This step allows repression of lytic pR and pL promoters by binding to OL1, OL2, OR1 and OR2 simultaneously. The binding of cI on OR2 additionally activate
   5355..5382    -  terminator     rrnB T2 terminator: transcription terminator T2 from the E. coli rrnB gene
   5474..5560    -  terminator     rrnB T1 terminator: Escherichia coli rrnB; transcription terminator T1 from the E. coli rrnB gene
   5562..5677    -  ncRNA          5S rRNA: Accession: RF00001 - 5S ribosomal RNA
   5776..6636    -  CDS            AmpR: β-lactamase; bla; confers resistance to ampicillin, carbenicillin, and related antibiotics
   6637..6741    -  promoter       AmpR promoter: bla
