[The description below was written by a language model from this plasmid's Addgene catalogue record and pLannotate feature annotations shown in this document.]
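Description:
pAB060c is a low-copy bacterial expression plasmid of about 6.8 kb built on an SC101 backbone. It replicates in E. coli through the pSC101 origin together with the plasmid-encoded Rep101 (RepA) protein that this origin requires, and it is selected with ampicillin via a β-lactamase gene driven by its own bla promoter.

The payload consists of two cassettes on opposite strands. On the forward strand, a lac-derived promoter recorded as Plac62, preceded by an rrnB T1 terminator that insulates it from upstream transcription, drives luxA and luxB, the two subunits of the Photorhabdus luminescens bacterial luciferase, giving a luminescence readout. On the reverse strand, the Ppro1 promoter expresses a fusion of the phage lambda cI repressor to the SH2 domain of ABL1, with a short segment between them that the automated annotation matches to a partial FLAG epitope. The annotation tool assigns the ABL segment to a feline sarcoma virus ABL homologue, but the catalogue entry describes it as SH2 of ABL1 and lists the insert as synthetic. The rrnB T1/T2 terminator region lies between this cassette and the resistance gene.

The arrangement is consistent with a bacterial two-hybrid reporter. The DNA-binding cI moiety would tether the SH2 "bait" near the reporter promoter, so that a binding partner fused to a transcription-activating component, presumably supplied from another construct, would raise luxAB expression. The record does not describe the operator layout of Plac62 or the partner construct. The stated purpose is directed evolution of protein–protein interactions, in the context of work on continuous evolution of Bacillus thuringiensis toxins, where a luciferase version of the circuit would serve to measure interaction strength.
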