Addgene plasmid #79196: pAB060c
Purpose: Directed Evolution of Protein-Protein Interactions
Depositing lab: David Liu. Depositing organization: Harvard University. Publication: Continuous evolution of Bacillus thuringiensis toxins overcomes insect resistance. Badran AH, Guzov VM, Huai Q, Kemp MM, Vishwanath P, Kain W, Nance AM, Evdokimov A, Moshiri F, Turner KH, Wang P, Malvar T, Liu DR. Nature. 2016 May 5;533(7601):58-63. doi: 10.1038/nature17938. Epub 2016 Apr 27. PubMed 27120167.
Backbone
  Vector backbone: SC101
  Backbone manufacturer: David Liu Lab
  Backbone size w/o insert (bp): 2992
  Vector type: Bacterial Expression
Growth in bacteria
  Bacterial resistance: Ampicillin, 100 μg/mL
  Growth temperature: 37°C
  Growth strain: NEB Turbo
  Copy number: Low Copy
Gene/Insert
  Gene/Insert name: Plac62 luxAB; Ppro1 lambda cI-SH2ABL1
  Species: Synthetic
  Promoter: Plac62; Ppro1
  Cloning method: Ligation Independent Cloning
  Sequencing primers: 5′ n/a; 3′ n/a
Terms and licenses: Academic/Nonprofit Terms; Industry Terms: Not Available to Industry
How to cite: pAB060c was a gift from David Liu (Addgene plasmid # 79196 ; http://n2t.net/addgene:79196 ; RRID:Addgene_79196)
