>Addgene plasmid #79196 | pAB060c | addgene partial sequence | sequence record 151117 | pCL52_2-F 5'-GCTTCTCAGGGCGTTTTATG-3'
TTCAGCAGTTCCTGCCCTCTGATTTTCCAGTCTGACCACTTCGGATTATCCCGTGACAGGTCATTCAGAC
TGGCTAATGCACCCAGTAAGGCAGCGGTATCATCAACAGGCTTACCCGTCTTACTGTCAAGAGGACATCC
GGTCAAATAAAACGAAAGGCTCAGTCGAAAGACTGGGCCTTTCGTTTTGCTGAGGAGACTTAGGGACCCT
ACAACACGCACGGTGTTACATTAGGCACCCCGGGCTTTACACTTTATGCTTCCGGCTCGTATGTTGTGTC
GACCGACCTGCAGGTGCAGTAAGGAGGAAAAAAAAATGAAATTTGGAAACTTTTTGCTTACATACCAACC
TCCCCAATTTTCCCAAACAGAGGTAATGAAACGTTTGGTTAAATTAGGTCGCATCTCTGAGGAGTGTGGT
TTTGATACCGTATGGTTACTGGAGCATCATTTCACGGAGTTTGGTTTGCTTGGTAACCCTTATGTCGCTG
CTGCATATTTACTTGGCGCGACTAAAAAATTGAATGTAGGAACTGCCGCTATTGTTCTTCCCACAGCCCA
TCCAGTACGCCAACTTGAAGATGTGAATTTATTGGATCAAATGTCAAAAGGACGATTTCGGTTTGGTATT
TGCCGAGGGCTTTACAACAAGGACTTTCGCGTATTCGGCACAGATATGAATAACAGTCGCGCCTTAGCGG
AATGCTGGTACGGGCTGATAAAGAATGGCATGACAGAGGGATATATG
