>Addgene plasmid #79196 | pAB060c | addgene partial sequence | sequence record 151118 | Amp-F 5'-AAGCCCTCCCGTATCGTAGT-3'
GAGATAGGTGCCTCACTGATTAAGCATTGGTAAACGCCATGGGCATGGCTGTTTTGGCGGATGAGAGAAG
ATTTTCAGCCTGATACAGATTAAATCAGAACGCAGAAGCGGTCTGATAAAACAGAATTTGCCTGGCGGCA
GTAGCGCGGTGGTCCCACCTGACCCCATGCCGAACTCAGAAGTGAAACGCCGTAGCGCCGATGGTAGTGT
GGGGTCTCCCCATGCGAGAGTAGGGAACTGCCAGGCATCAAATAAAACGAAAGGCTCAGTCGAAAGACTG
GGCCTTTCGTTTTATCTGTTGTTTGTCGGTGAACGCTCTCCTGAGTAGGACAAATCCGCCGGGAGCGGAT
TTGAACGTTGCGAAGCAACGGCCCGGAGGGTGGCGG
