>Addgene plasmid #79196 | pAB060c | addgene partial sequence | sequence record 152327 | LuxB-F 5'-gtcctttgaaccaatgaatg-3'
ATCAATATTGTTGATGATAATATTAAGAAGTACCACACGGAATATACCTAAACGGAGCCAATGTACGCAA
AAAACCCCGCTTCAGCGGGGTTTTTTCGCCAAAAAAAACCCCGCCCTGTCAGGGGCGGGGTTTTTTTTTA
GGGCCCTACTGACTGTTAGCGTTTCGGCGCCGGATAATGCAGCGTGGTGATCAGACCATCCGCAACCGTG
CTATGGTGATGCACCAGTTCTGCCAGGGTATTGAAGCGAGATTCACTAGAAACGTACAGTTTGCCATCGC
TGGCGGTGTTGATACGGTAGTGATACACGCGACCTTCATAACGCAGAGAAATGCTGCGCTGGCCCGGGCT
ACTTTCACTTTCACGAACCAGAAAAGAACCATTAATGCCAGAGCTCAGCAGGTATTCGGCCGCGTTACGG
CTCACAGGGCCATGATACCAGCTGTGTTTTTCCAGACTCTTGTCATCGTCGTCCTTGTAGTCCCCAAACG
TCTCTTCAGGCCACTGACTAGCGATAACTTTCCCCACAACGGAACAACTCTCATTGCATGGGATCATTGG
GTACTGTGGGTTTAGTGGTTGTAAAAACACCTGACCGCTATCCCTGATCAGTTTCTTGAAGGTAAACTCA
TCACCCCCAAGTCTGGCTATGCAGAAATCACCTGGCTCAACAGCCTGCTCAGGGTCAACGAGAATTAACA
TTCCGTCAGGAA
